>Addgene plasmid #41439 | pDESTP10aw | depositor full sequence | sequence record 55249 | pDESTP10aw sequence 8997 bps
GACTCAGGTGGCACTTTTCGGGGAAATGTGCGCGGAACCCCTATTTGTTTATTTTTCTAAATACATTCAA
ATATGTATCCGCTCATGAGACAATAACCCTGATAAATGCTTCAATAATATTGAAAAAGGAAGAGTATGAG
TATTCAACATTTCCGTGTCGCCCTTATTCCCTTTTTTGCGGCATTTTGCCTTCCTGTTTTTGCTCACCCA
GAAACGCTGGTGAAAGTAAAAGATGCTGAAGATCAGTTGGGTGCACGAGTGGGTTACATCGAACTGGATC
TCAACAGCGGTAAGATCCTTGAGAGTTTTCGCCCCGAAGAACGTTTTCCAATGATGAGCACTTTTAAAGT
TCTGCTATGTGGCGCGGTATTATCCCGTATTGACGCCGGGCAAGAGCAACTCGGTCGCCGCATACACTAT
TCTCAGAATGACTTGGTTGAGTACTCACCAGTCACAGAAAAGCATCTTACGGATGGCATGACAGTAAGAG
AATTATGCAGTGCTGCCATAACCATGAGTGATAACACTGCGGCCAACTTACTTCTGACAACGATCGGAGG
ACCGAAGGAGCTAACCGCTTTTTTGCACAACATGGGGGATCATGTAACTCGCCTTGATCGTTGGGAACCG
GAGCTGAATGAAGCCATACCAAACGACGAGCGTGACACCACGATGCCTGTAGCAATGGCAACAACGTTGC
GCAAACTATTAACTGGCGAACTACTTACTCTAGCTTCCCGGCAACAATTAATAGACTGGATGGAGGCGGA
TAAAGTTGCAGGACCACTTCTGCGCTCGGCCCTTCCGGCTGGCTGGTTTATTGCTGATAAATCTGGAGCC
GGTGAGCGTGGGTCTCGCGGTATCATTGCAGCACTGGGGCCAGATGGTAAGCCCTCCCGTATCGTAGTTA
TCTACACGACGGGGAGTCAGGCAACTATGGATGAACGAAATAGACAGATCGCTGAGATAGGTGCCTCACT
GATTAAGCATTGGTAACTGTCAGACCAAGTTTACTCATATATACTTTAGATTGATTTAAAACTTCATTTT
TAATTTAAAAGGATCTAGGTGAAGATCCTTTTTGATAATCTCATGACCAAAATCCCTTAACGTGAGTTTT
CGTTCCACTGAGCGTCAGACCCCGTAGAAAAGATCAAAGGATCTTCTTGAGATCCTTTTTTTCTGCGCGT
AATCTGCTGCTTGCAAACAAAAAAACCACCGCTACCAGCGGTGGTTTGTTTGCCGGATCAAGAGCTACCA
ACTCTTTTTCCGAAGGTAACTGGCTTCAGCAGAGCGCAGATACCAAATACTGTTCTTCTAGTGTAGCCGT
AGTTAGGCCACCACTTCAAGAACTCTGTAGCACCGCCTACATACCTCGCTCTGCTAATCCTGTTACCAGT
GGCTGCTGCCAGTGGCGATAAGTCGTGTCTTACCGGGTTGGACTCAAGACGATAGTTACCGGATAAGGCG
CAGCGGTCGGGCTGAACGGGGGGTTCGTGCACACAGCCCAGCTTGGAGCGAACGACCTACACCGAACTGA
GATACCTACAGCGTGAGCTATGAGAAAGCGCCACGCTTCCCGAAGGGAGAAAGGCGGACAGGTATCCGGT
AAGCGGCAGGGTCGGAACAGGAGAGCGCACGAGGGAGCTTCCAGGGGGAAACGCCTGGTATCTTTATAGT
CCTGTCGGGTTTCGCCACCTCTGACTTGAGCGTCGATTTTTGTGATGCTCGTCAGGGGGGCGGAGCCTAT
GGAAAAACGCCAGCAACGCGGCCTTTTTACGGTTCCTGGCCTTTTGCTGGCCTTTTGCTCACATGTTACC
GTCGACGATGTAGGTCACGGTCTCGAAGCCGCGGTGCGGGTGCCAGGGCGTGCCCTTGGGCTCCCCGGGC
GCGTACTCCACCTCACCCATCTGGTCCATCATGATGAACGGGTCGAGGTGGCGGTAGTTGATCCCGGCGA
ACGCGCGGCGCACCGGGAAGCCCTCGCCCTCGAAACCGCTGGGCGCGGTGGTCACGGTGAGCACGGGACG
TGCGACGGCGTCGGCGGGTGCGGATACGCGGGGCAGCGTCAGCGGGTTCTCGACGGTCACGGCGGGCATG
TCGACAAGCCGAACATATGGGCGCGCCTAGTATGTATGTAAGTTAATAAAACCCATTTTTGCGGAAAGTA
GATAAAAAAAACATTTTTTTTTTTTACTGCACTGGATATCATTGAACTTATCTGATCAGTTTTAAATTTA
CTTCGATCCAAGGGTATTTGATGTACCAGGTTCTTTCGATTACCTCTCACTCAAAATGACATTCCACTCA
AAGTCAGCGCTGTTTGCCTCCTTCTCTGTCCACAGAAATATCGCCGTCTCTTTCGCCGCTGCGTCCGCTA
TCTCTTTCGCCACCGTTTGTAGCGTTACGTAGCGTCAATGTCCGCCTTCAGTTGCATTTTGTCAGCGGTT
TCGTGACGAAGCTCCAAGCGGTTTACGCCATCAATTAAACACAAAGTGCTGTGCCAAAACTCCTCTCGCT
TCTTATTTTTGTTTGTTTTTTGAGTGATTGGGGTGGTGATTGGTTTTGGGTGGGTAAGCAGGGGAAAGTG
TGAAAAATCCCGGCAATGGGCCAAGAGGATCAGGAGCTATTAATTCGCGGAGGCAGCAAACACCCATCTG
CCGAGCATCTGAACAATGTGAGTAGTACATGTGCATACATCTTAAGTTCACTTGATCTATAGGAACTGCG
ATTGCAACATCAAATTGTATGCGGCGTGAGAACTGCGACCCACAAAAATCCCAAACCGCAATTGCACAAA
CAAATAGTGACACGAAACAGATTATTCTGGTAGCTGTTCTCGCTATATAAGACAATTTTTGAGATCATAT
CATGATCAAGACATCTAAAGGCATTCATTTTCGACTATATTCTTTTTTACAAAAAATATAACAACCAGAT
ATTTTAAGCTGATCCTAGATGCACAAAAAATAAATAAAAGTATAAACCTACTTCGTAGGATACTTCGGGG
TACTTTTTGTTCGGGGTTAGATGAGCATAACGCTAGTAGTTGATATTTGAGATCCCCTATCATTGCAGGG
TGACAGCGGAGCGGCTTCGCAGAGCTGCATTAACCAGGGCTTCGGGCAGGCCAAAAACTACGGCACGCTC
CGGCCACCCAGTCCGCCGGAGGACTCCGGTTCAGGGAGCGGCCAACTAGCCGAGAACCTCACCTATGCCT
GGCACAATATGGACATCTTTGGGGCGGTCAATCAGCCGGGCTCCGGATGGCGGCAGCTGGTCAACCGGAC
ACGCGGACTATTCTGCAACGAGCGACACATACCGGCGCCCAGGAAACATTTGCTCAAGAACGGTGAGTTT
CTATTCGCAGTCGGCTGATCTGTGTGAAATCTTAATAAAGGGTCCAATTACCAATTTGAAACTCAGTTTG
CGGCGTGGCCTATCCGGGCGAACTTTTGGCCGTGATGGGCAGTTCCGGTGCCGGAAAGACGACCCTGCTG
AATGCCCTTGCCTTTCGATCGCCGCAGGGCATCCAAGTATCGCCATCCGGGATGCGACTGCTCAATGGCC
AACCTGTGGACGCCAAGGAGATGCAGGCCAGGTGCGCCTATGTCCAGCAGGATGACCTCTTTATCGGCTC
CCTAACGGCCAGGGAACACCTGATTTTCCAAGCCATGGTGCGGATGCCACGACATCTGACCTATCGGCAG
CGAGTGGCCCGCGTGGATCAGGTGATCCAGGAGCTTTCGCTCAGCAAATGTCAGCACACGATCATCGGTG
TGCCCGGCAGGGTGAAAGGTCTGTCCGGCGGAGAAAGGAAGCGTCTGGCATTCGCCTCCGAGGCTCTAAC
CGATCCGCCGCTTCTGATCTGCGATGAGCCCACCTCCGGACTGGACTCCTTTACCGCCCACAGCGTCGTC
CAGGTGCTGAAGAAGCTGTCGCAGAAGGGCAAGACCGTCATCCTGACCATTCATCAGCCGTCTTCCGAGC
TGTTTGAGCTCTTTGACAAGATCCTTCTGATGGCCGAGGGCAGGGTAGCTTTCTTGGGCACTCCCAGCGA
AGCCGTCGACTTCTTTTCCTAGTGAGTTCGATGTGTTTATTAAGGGTATCTAGTATTACATAACATCTCA
ACTCCTATCCAGCGTGGGTGCCCAGTGTCCTACCAACTACAATCCGGCGGACTTTTACGTACAGGTGTTG
GCCGTTGTGCCCGGACGGGAGATCGAGTCCCGTGATCGGATCGCCAAGATATGCGACAATTTTGCCATTA
GCAAAGTAGCCCGGGATATGGAGCAGTTGTTGGCCACCAAAAATCTGGAGAAGCCACTGGAGCAGCCGGA
GAATGGGTACACCTACAAGGCCACCTGGTTCATGCAGTTCCGGGCGGTCCTGTGGCGATCCTGGCTGTCG
GTGCTCAAGGAACCACTCCTCGTAAAAGTGCGACTTATTCAGACAACGGTGAGTGGTTCCAGTGGAAACA
AATGATATAACGCTTACAATTCTTGGAAACAAATTCGCTAGATTTTAGATAGAATTGCCTGATTCCACAC
CCTTCTTAGTTTTTTTCAATGAGATGTATAGTTTATAGTTTTGCAGAAGATAAATAAATTTCATTTAACT
CGCGAATATTAATGAGATGCGAGTAACATTTTAATTTGCAGATGGTTGCCATCTTGATTGGCCTCATCTT
TTTGGGCCAACAACTCACGCAAGTGGGTGTGATGAATATCAACGGAGCCATCTTCCTCTTCCTGACCAAC
ATGACCTTTCAAAACGTCTTTGCCACGATAAATGTAAGTCATGTTTAGAATACATTTGCATTTCAATAAT
TTACTAACTTTCTAATGAATCGATTCGATTTAGGTGTTCACCTCAGAGCTGCCAGTTTTTATGAGGGAGG
CCCGAAGTCGACTTTATCGCTGTGACACATACTTTCTGGGCAAAACGATTGCCGAATTGCCGCTTTTTCT
CACAGTGCCACTGGTCTTCACGGCGATTGCCTATCCGATGATCGGACTGCGGGCCGGAGTGCTGCACTTC
TTCAACTGCCTGGCGCTGGTCACTCTGGTGGCCAATGTGTCAACGTCCTTCGGATATCTAATATCCTGCG
CCAGCTCCTCGACCTCGATGGCGCTGTCTGTGGGTCCGCCGGTTATCATACCATTCCTGCTCTTTGGCGG
CTTCTTCTTGAACTCGGGCTCGGTGCCAGTATACCTCAAATGGTTGTCGTACCTCTCATGGTTCCGTTAC
GCCAACGAGGGTCTGCTGATTAACCAATGGGCGGACGTGGAGCCGGGCGAAATTAGCTGCACATCGTCGA
ACACCACGTGCCCCAGTTCGGGCAAGGTCATCCTGGAGACGCTTAACTTCTCCGCCGCCGATCTGCCGCT
GGACTACGTGGGTCTGGCCATTCTCATCGTGAGCTTCCGGGTGCTCGCATATCTGGCTCTAAGACTTCGG
GCCCGACGCAAGGAGTAGCCGACATATATCCGAAATAACTGCTTGTTTTTTTTTTTTACCATTATTACCA
TCGTGTTTACTGTTTATTGCCCCCTCAAAAAGCTAATGTAATTATATTTGTGCCAATAAAAACAAGATAT
GACCTATAGAATACAAGTATTTCCCCTTCGAACATCCCCACAAGTAGACTTTGGATTTGTCTTCTAACCA
AAAGACTTACACACCTGCATACCTTACATCAAAAACTCGTTTATCGCTACATAAAACACCGGGATATATT
TTTTATATACATACTTTTCAAATCGCGCGCCCTCTTCATAATTCACCTCCACCACACCACGTTTCGTAGT
TGCTCTTTCGCTGTCTCCCACCCGCTCTCCGCAACACATTCACCTTTTGTTCGACGACCTTGGAGCGACT
GTCGTTAGTTCCGCGCGATTCGGTTCGCTCAAATGGTTCCGAGTGGTTCATTTCGTCTCAATAGAAATTA
GTAATAAATATTTGTATGTACAATTTATTTGCTCCAATATATTTGTATATATTTCCCTCACAGCTATATT
TATTCTAATTTAATATTATGACTTTTTAAGGTAATTTTTTGTGACCTGTTCGGAGTGATTAGCGTTACAA
TTTGAACTGAAAGTGACATCCAGTGTTTGTTCCTTGTGTAGATGCATCTCAAAAAAATGGTGGGCATAAT
AGTGTTGTTTATATATATCAAAAATAACAACTATAATAATAAGAATACATTTAATTTAGAAAATGCTTGG
ATTTCACTGGAACTAGGGCGCGCCTCCGGAACATAATGGTGCAGGGCGCTGACTTCCGCGTTTCCAGACT
TTACGAAACACGGAAACCGAAGACCATTCATGTTGTTGCTCAGGTCGCAGACGTTTTGCAGCAGCAGTCG
CTTCACGTTCGCTCGCGTATCGGTGATTCATTCTGCTAACCAGTAAGGCAACCCCGCCAGCCTAGCCGGG
TCCTCAACGACAGGAGCACGATCATGCGCACCCGTGGCCAGGGCCGCAAGCTTGGTACCATCAAACAAGT
TTGTACAAAAAAGCTGAACGAGAAACGTAAAATGATATAAATATCAATATATTAAATTAGATTTTGCATA
AAAAACAGACTACATAATACTGTAAAACACAACATATCCAGTCACTATGGCGGCCGCATTAGGCACCCCA
GGCTTTACACTTTATGCTTCCGGCTCGTATAATGTGTGGATTTTGAGTTAGGATCCGTCGAGATTTTCAG
GAGCTAAGGAAGCTAAAATGGAGAAAAAAATCACTGGATATACCACCGTTGATATATCCCAATGGCATCG
TAAAGAACATTTTGAGGCATTTCAGTCAGTTGCTCAATGTACCTATAACCAGACCGTTCAGCTGGATATT
ACGGCCTTTTTAAAGACCGTAAAGAAAAATAAGCACAAGTTTTATCCGGCCTTTATTCACATTCTTGCCC
GCCTGATGAATGCTCATCCGGAATTCCGTATGGCAATGAAAGACGGTGAGCTGGTGATATGGGATAGTGT
TCACCCTTGTTACACCGTTTTCCATGAGCAAACTGAAACGTTTTCATCGCTCTGGAGTGAATACCACGAC
GATTTCCGGCAGTTTCTACACATATATTCGCAAGATGTGGCGTGTTACGGTGAAAACCTGGCCTATTTCC
CTAAAGGGTTTATTGAGAATATGTTTTTCGTCTCAGCCAATCCCTGGGTGAGTTTCACCAGTTTTGATTT
AAACGTGGCCAATATGGACAACTTCTTCGCCCCCGTTTTCACCATGGGCAAATATTATACGCAAGGCGAC
AAGGTGCTGATGCCGCTGGCGATTCAGGTTCATCATGCCGTTTGTGATGGCTTCCATGTCGGCAGAATGC
TTAATGAATTACAACAGTACTGCGATGAGTGGCAGGCGGGGCGTAATCTAGAGGATCCGGCTTACTAAAA
GCCAGATAACAGTATGCGTATTTGCGCGCTGATTTTTGCGGTATAAGAATATATACTGATATGTATACCC
GAAGTATGTCAAAAAGAGGTATGCTATGAAGCAGCGTATTACAGTGACAGTTGACAGCGACAGCTATCAG
TTGCTCAAGGCATATATGATGTCAATATCTCCGGTCTGGTAAGCACAACCATGCAGAATGAAGCCCGTCG
TCTGCGTGCCGAACGCTGGAAAGCGGAAAATCAGGAAGGGATGGCTGAGGTCGCCCGGTTTATTGAAATG
AACGGCTCTTTTGCTGACGAGAACAGGGGCTGGTGAAATGCAGTTTAAGGTTTACACCTATAAAAGAGAG
AGCCGTTATCGTCTGTTTGTGGATGTACAGAGTGATATTATTGACACGCCCGGGCGACGGATGGTGATCC
CCCTGGCCAGTGCACGTCTGCTGTCAGATAAAGTCCCCCGTGAACTTTACCCGGTGGTGCATATCGGGGA
TGAAAGCTGGCGCATGATGACCACCGATATGGCCAGTGTGCCGGTCTCCGTTATCGGGGAAGAAGTGGCT
GATCTCAGCCACCGCGAAAATGACATCAAAAACGCCATTAACCTGATGTTCTGGGGAATATAAATGTCAG
GCTCCCTTATACACAGCCAGTCTGCAGGTCGACCATAGTGACTGGATATGTTGTGTTTTACAGTATTATG
TAGTCTGTTTTTTATGCAAAATCTAATTTAATATATTGATATTTATATCATTTTACGTTTCTCGTTCAGC
TTTCTTGTACAAAGTGGTTCGATGGATCCCTCGAGTACAAGTAATCTAGAATGAATCGTTTTTAAAATAA
CAAATCAATTGTTTTATAATATTCGTACGATTCTTTGATTATGTAATAAAATGTGATCATTAGGAAGATT
ACGAAAAATATAAAAAATATGAGTTCTGTGTGTATAACAAATGCTGTAAACGCCACAATTGTGTTTGTTG
CAAATAAACCCATGATTATTTGATTAAAATTGTTGTTTTCTTTGTTCATAGACAATAGTGTGTTTTGCCT
AAACGTGTACTGCATAAACTCCATGCGAGTGTATAGCGAGCTAGTGGCTAACGCTTGCCCCACCAAAGTA
GATTCGTCAAAATCCTCAATTTCATCACCCTCCTCCAAGTTTAACATTTGGCCGTCGGAATTAACTTCTA
AAGATGCCACATAATCTAATAAATGAAATAGAGATTCAAACGTGGCGTCATCGTCCGTTTCGACCATTTC
CGAAAAGAACTCGGGCATAAACTCTATGATTTCTCTGGACGTGGTGTTGTCGAAACTCTCAAAGTACGCA
GTCAGGAACGTGCGCGACATGTCGTCGGGAAACTCGCGCGGAAACATGTTGTTGTAACCGAACGGGTCCC
ATAGCGCCAAAACCAAATCTGCCAGCGTCAATAGAATGAGCACGATGCCGACAATGGAGCTGGCTTGGAT
AGCGATTCGAGTTAACGGCCGGCCGTTTAAACGAATTCTTGAAGACGAAAGGGCCTCGTGATACGCCTAT
TTTTATAGGTTAATGTCATGATAATAATGGTTTCTTA
Features (pLannotate 1.2.2; 14 found; start..end, strand, type, name):
     31..135     +  promoter       AmpR promoter: bla
    136..996     +  CDS            AmpR: β-lactamase; bla; confers resistance to ampicillin, carbenicillin, and related antibiotics
   1167..1755    +  rep_origin     ori: high-copy-number ColE1/pMB1/pBR322/pUC origin of replication
   1842..1911    +  protein_bind   attB: attB site for the φC31 integrase (Groth et al., 2000) phage φC31 integrase
   2606..5478    +  CDS            mini-white: Drosophila white gene eye color pigment; white; This is a modified version of the white gene lacking part of the first intron.
   6251..6406    +  CDS            YPB1_ECOLX (fragment): Protein predicted: Swiss-Prot protein existence level 4. From Escherichia coli.
   6505..6629    +  protein_bind   attR1: mutant version of attR; recombination site for the Gateway® LR reaction LR Clonase™
   6654..6684    +  promoter       lac UV5 promoter: E. coli lac promoter with an "up" mutation
   6708..6737    +  promoter       cat promoter (fragment): promoter of the E. coli cat gene encoding chloramphenicol acetyltransferase
   6738..7418    +  CDS            CmR: chloramphenicol acetyltransferase confers resistance to chloramphenicol
   7575..7733    +  CDS            ccdA (fragment): CCDA_ECO57 - Also known as H, letA. Experimental evidence at protein level: Swiss-Prot protein existence level 1. Antitoxin component of a type II toxin-antitoxin (TA) system which inhibits the post-segregational killing (PSK) of plasmid-free cells, also referred to as a plasmid addiction system. Binds to and blocks the activity of CcdB; will also remove bound CcdB protein from the CcdB-GyrA complex by forming a CcdA-CcdB complex, a process termed rejuvenation. Functions as a transcriptional corepressor for the ccdAB operon, repression also requires CcdB (By similarity). From Escherichia coli
   7738..8043    +  CDS            ccdB: CcdB, a bacterial toxin that poisons DNA gyrase; ccdB; Plasmids containing the ccdB gene cannot be propagated in standard E. coli strains.
   8084..8208    -  protein_bind   attR2: mutant version of attR; recombination site for the Gateway® LR reaction LR Clonase™
   8255..8911    -  CDS            P74 (fragment): PIF0_NPVAC - Experimental evidence at protein level: Swiss-Prot protein existence level 1. Plays an essential role for oral infectivity of occlusion- derived virus (ODV) and functions also in host midgut attachment and fusion by binding to a specific host receptor. From Autographa californica nuclear polyhedrosis virus (AcMNPV).
