[The description below was written by a language model from this plasmid's Addgene catalogue record and pLannotate feature annotations shown in this document.]
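Description:
pDESTP10aw is a Gateway destination vector for Drosophila transgenesis, built on the pJFRC7 backbone and recorded as an 8,997 bp plasmid. It replicates in E. coli from a high-copy ColE1/pUC-type origin and carries a β-lactamase gene with its own promoter for ampicillin selection. A second marker, chloramphenicol acetyltransferase, sits inside the Gateway cassette, so the empty vector is maintained under both antibiotics. Because the cassette also encodes the gyrase poison CcdB, the plasmid has to be grown in a ccdB-tolerant strain.

The catalogued insert, cloned between Hind III and Xho I sites, is the standard attR1–CmR–ccdB–attR2 destination cassette. In an LR recombination with an entry clone, the segment between the attR sites is exchanged for the sequence of interest. Loss of ccdB then provides counter-selection against unrecombined vector in ordinary E. coli strains. For fly work the plasmid carries a φC31 attB site, which allows integrase-mediated insertion into a genomic attP landing site, and the mini-white eye-colour marker for identifying transformants.

Downstream of attR2, the annotation detects a fragment matching the AcMNPV P74 gene on the reverse strand. This may correspond to the baculoviral p10 3′ region suggested by the vector's name, though the record does not say so. No eukaryotic promoter, UAS array or other enhancer element is annotated upstream of attR1, and the catalogue entry does not state what would drive expression of a recombined insert. The intended use appears to be the generation of site-specifically integrated transgenes from Gateway entry clones.
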