Addgene plasmid #41439: pDESTP10aw
Depositing lab: Steve Stowers. Depositing organization: Montana State University.
Backbone
  Vector backbone: pJFRC7
Growth in bacteria
  Bacterial resistance: Chloramphenicol and Ampicillin, 25 & 100 μg/mL
  Growth temperature: 37°C
  Growth strain: ccdB Survival
  Copy number: High Copy
Gene/Insert
  Gene/Insert name: ccdB
  Entrez Gene: ccdB (a.k.a. pCoo051)
  Cloning method: Restriction Enzyme; 5′ cloning site Hind III (not destroyed); 3′ cloning site Xho I (not destroyed)
  Sequencing primers: 5′ M13F; 3′ M13R
Terms and licenses: Academic/Nonprofit Terms; Industry Terms: Not Available to Industry
Depositor comments: Please see http://www.everyvector.com/sequences/show_public/13276 for additional plasmid map.
How to cite: pDESTP10aw was a gift from Steve Stowers (Addgene plasmid # 41439 ; http://n2t.net/addgene:41439 ; RRID:Addgene_41439)
