>Addgene plasmid #41439 | pDESTP10aw | addgene partial sequence | sequence record 55997 | pBR322ori-F 5'-GGGAAACGCCTGGTATCTTT-3'
GAGCGTCGATTTTTGTGATGCTCGTCAGGGGGGCGGAGCCTATGGAAAAACGCCAGCAACGCGGCCTTTT
TACGGTTCCTGGCCTTTTGCTGGCCTTTTGCTCACATGTTACCGTCGACGATGTAGGTCACGGTCTCGAA
GCCGCGGTGCGGGTGCCAGGGCGTGCCCTTGGGCTCCCCGGGCGCGTACTCCACCTCACCCATCTGGTCC
ATCATGATGAACGGGTCGAGGTGGCGGTAGTTGATCCCGGCGAACGCGCGGCGCACCGGGAAGCCCTCGC
CCTCGAAACCGCTGGGCGCGGTGGTCACGGTGAGCACGGGACGTGCGACGGCGTCGGCGGGTGCGGATAC
GCGGGGCAGCGTCAGCGGGTTCTCGACGGTCACGGCGGGCATGTCGACAAGCCGAACATATGGGCGCGCC
TAGTATGTATGTAAGTTAATAAAACCCATTTTTGCGGAAAGTAGATAAAAAAAACATTTTTTTTTTTTAC
TGCACTGGATATCATTGAACTTATCTGATCAGTTTTAAATTTACTTCGATCCAAGGGTATTTGATGTACC
AGGTTCTTTCGATTACCTCTCACTCAAAATGACATTCCACTCAAAGTCAGCGCTGTTTGCCTCCTTCTCT
GTCCACAGAAATATCGCCGTCTCTTTCGCCGCTGCGTCCGCTATCTCTTTCGCCACCGTTTGTAGCGTTA
CGTAGCGTCAATGTCCGCCTTCAGTTGCATTTTGTCAGCGGTTTCGTGACGAAGCTCCAAGCGGTTTACG
CCATCAATTAAACACAAAGTGCTGTGCCAAAACTCCTCTCGCTT
