>Addgene plasmid #41439 | pDESTP10aw | addgene partial sequence | sequence record 56159 | CAT-R 5'-GCAACTGACTGAAATGCCTC-3'
GTATATCCAGTGATTTTTTTCTCCATTTTAGCTTCCTTAGCTCCTGAAAATCTCGACGGATCCTAACTCA
AAATCCACACATTATACGAGCCGGAAGCATAAAGTGTAAAGCCTGGGGTGCCTAATGCGGCCGCCATAGT
GACTGGATATGTTGTGTTTTACAGTATTATGTAGTCTGTTTTTTATGCAAAATCTAATTTAATATATTGA
TATTTATATCATTTTACGTTTCTCGTTCAGCTTTTTTGTACAAACTTGTTTGATGGTACCAAGCTTGCGG
CCCTGGCCACGGGTGCGCATGATCGTGCTCCTGTCGTTGAGGACCCGGCTAGGCTGGCGGGGTTGCCTTA
CTGGTTAGCAGAATGAATCACCGATACGCGAGCGAACGTGAAGCGACTGCTGCTGCAAAACGTCTGCGAC
CTGAGCAACAACATGAATGGTCTTCGGTTTCCGTGTTTCGTAAAGTCTGGAAACGCGGAAGTCAGCGCCC
TGCACCATTATGTTCCGGAGGCGCGCCCTAGTTCCAGTGAAATCCAAGCATTTTCTAAATTAAATGTATT
CTTATTATTATAGTTGTTATTTTTGATATATATAAACAACACTATTATGCCCACCATTTTTTTGAGATGC
ATCTACACAAGGAACAAACACTGG
