>Addgene plasmid #41439 | pDESTP10aw | addgene partial sequence | sequence record 56160 | ccdB-Fwd 5'-GCATGATGACCACCGATATG-3'
GATCTCAGCCACCGCGAAAATGACATCAAAAACGCCATTAACCTGATGTTCTGGGGAATATAAATGTCAG
GCTCCCTTATACACAGCCAGTCTGCAGGTCGACCATAGTGACTGGATATGTTGTGTTTTACAGTATTATG
TAGTCTGTTTTTTATGCAAAATCTAATTTAATATATTGATATTTATATCATTTTACGTTTCTCGTTCAGC
TTTCTTGTACAAAGTGGTTCGATGGATCCCTCGAGTACAAGTAATCTAGAATGAATCGTTTTTAAAATAA
CAAATCAATTGTTTTATAATATTCGTACGATTCTTTGATTATGTAATAAAATGTGATCATTAGGAAGATT
ACGAAAAATATAAAAAATATGAGTTCTGTGTGTATAACAAATGCTGTAAACGCCACAATTGTGTTTGTTG
CAAATAAACCCATGATTATTTGATTAAAATTGTTGTTTTCTTTGTTCATAGACAATAGTGTGTTTTGCCT
AAACGTGTACTGCATAAACTCCATGCGAGTGTATAGCGAGCTAGTGGCTAACGCTTGCCCCACCAAAGTA
GATTCGTCAAAATCCTCAATTTCATCACCCTCCTCCAAGTTTAACATTTGGCCGTCGGAATTAACTTCTA
AAGATGCCACATAATCTAATAAATGAAATAGAGATTCAAACGTGGCGTCATCGTCCGTTTCGACCATTTC
CGAAAAGAACTCGGGCATAAACTCTATGATTTCTCTGGACGTGGTGTTGTCGAAACTCTCAAAGTACGCA
GTCAGGAA
